Addgene plasmid #198316: pBR322-Pdp1_aa39-331-HiBiT
Purpose: Loads a truncated payload; for identification of Pdp1 packaging domain
Depositing lab: Feng Zhang. Depositing organization: Broad Institute. Publication: Programmable protein delivery with a bacterial contractile injection system. Kreitz J, Friedrich MJ, Guru A, Lash B, Saito M, Macrae RK, Zhang F. Nature. 2023 Apr;616(7956):357-364. doi: 10.1038/s41586-023-05870-7. Epub 2023 Mar 29. PubMed 36991127.
Backbone
  Vector backbone: pBR322
  Vector type: Bacterial Expression
Growth in bacteria
  Bacterial resistance: Ampicillin, 100 μg/mL
  Growth temperature: 37°C
  Growth strain: DH5alpha
  Copy number: High Copy
Gene/Insert
  Gene/Insert name: Pdp1_aa39-331-HiBiT
  Species: Photorhabdus asymbiotica
  Cloning method: Restriction Enzyme; 5′ cloning site Unknown (unknown if destroyed); 3′ cloning site Unknown (unknown if destroyed)
Terms and licenses: Academic/Nonprofit Terms; Industry Terms: Not Available to Industry
How to cite: pBR322-Pdp1_aa39-331-HiBiT was a gift from Feng Zhang (Addgene plasmid # 198316 ; http://n2t.net/addgene:198316 ; RRID:Addgene_198316)
