[The description below was written by a language model from this plasmid's Addgene catalogue record and pLannotate feature annotations shown in this document.]
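Description:
pBR322-Pdp1_aa39-331-HiBiT is a bacterial expression plasmid built on the classic pBR322 backbone and propagated in E. coli under ampicillin selection. The annotated sequence (about 9 kb) shows the expected backbone elements: the ColE1/pMB1-type origin of replication, the rop gene and bom (basis of mobility) region characteristic of pBR322, and the β-lactamase gene with its native promoter. The tetracycline efflux gene appears only as two separated fragments, one lying just downstream of the tet promoter and the other several kilobases away. This is consistent with the insert having been cloned into the tet gene, so tetracycline resistance is presumably lost. The catalogue lists the plasmid as high copy, although rop normally moderates copy number in pBR322-type replicons.

The insert is a truncated form of Pdp1 from Photorhabdus asymbiotica, covering amino acids 39 to 331 and fused to HiBiT, a short peptide tag that complements a larger luciferase fragment to produce a luminescent signal for sensitive protein quantification. The automated feature table does not annotate the insert region at all, leaving several kilobases between the tet fragments undescribed. The promoter driving Pdp1 and any additional sequences in that interval are therefore not stated, although the tet promoter sits upstream of the disrupted gene.

According to the record, the construct loads a truncated payload and serves to identify the Pdp1 packaging domain. It comes from work on a programmable bacterial contractile injection system for protein delivery, where comparing HiBiT-tagged Pdp1 truncations would indicate which part of the protein is needed for payload loading.
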