Features (pLannotate 1.2.2; 9 found; start..end, strand, type, name):
   3560..4185    +  CDS            TcR (fragment): tetracycline efflux protein; tet; confers resistance to tetracycline
   4427..4807    -  CDS            YPB1_ECOLX: Protein predicted: Swiss-Prot protein existence level 4. From Escherichia coli.
   4824..5015    +  CDS            rop: Rop protein, which maintains plasmids at low copy number; rop
   5117..5257    +  misc_feature   bom: basis of mobility region from pBR322
   5443..6031    -  rep_origin     ori: high-copy-number ColE1/pMB1/pBR322/pUC origin of replication
   6202..7062    -  CDS            AmpR: β-lactamase; bla; confers resistance to ampicillin, carbenicillin, and related antibiotics
   7063..7167    -  promoter       AmpR promoter: bla
   7280..7308    +  promoter       tet promoter: E. coli promoter for tetracycline efflux protein gene
   7356..7650    +  CDS            TcR (fragment): tetracycline efflux protein; tet; confers resistance to tetracycline
>Addgene plasmid #198316 | pBR322-Pdp1_aa39-331-HiBiT | addgene full sequence | sequence record 388713 | Addgene NGS Result
CAATGTTGAATTTCATTTTTATAAGGCATTGTCCGTATTATCCACCATCCAGATCAACGGATTCAGATGG
TGTAAAGAAAGCATATAGCTGGTAGGTAAAATTAAGAAGTGTAGTTTTATAAAGTATTAATGGAGAACGA
TGAATTTAAAGTAAATGGAGGAAGGTTAGTTTCACTATCAAATTACAGGACCAAAAATATGGAGTATTCC
ATCTTCTTTGGTGAATTAAGTCTTGAAGACTTCAACAAATATTGCCTGGAACTATGGGCCTGTGAATGGT
ATTGGAGTATCATTTATAACGACTATTTCGATAGGAAATTTAAAGTCTTGTTGAAAATGACTAATCGTCT
AAAAGTATGTCTGGAGAAATAGGTTTAATCTCTATATTTAACGGTTTTATTTTCATCTATTTACTAATGG
TAAATTTTTTTACTCTTTGAATATATTGGTGAGTTTGTTATCCCCATTAGTTACCAGGGTATTATTAATG
AGTGAAATTCAATTTTATTGATATTAAAGTCAAATTTACAAATGATGACTTTATTATTTTTTATTTATTA
ATTTTAAATTATTTTTTGTTAATCTTTACTATAAATGAATTTTTTGCTTGCATGGACTTGATTTTTTTAT
ATATAACATTGACAAATATTAATTCATATATATGATTGTTATAGTGAGTTATTTAATTGATTCGACTAAC
AATTTCATTGTAATTTTTCAAGATAGCAGTCAATTGCTATAACAAGCATCTTTCTCGTCAAAGGAAAATG
TGTATGGCCTATAAGCAGCAACTTGAAAGATGAAGGATATAATGATGATTAACTTAACGGAGAGTAGATA
TTAGAAGTAGTAGAAGGACAATTTAAGACTTTATACCCATTAAAACAAAGGGGTAAAATAATGATGTTTG
ATGAAAATTTAGAATGTGTTAATCACGAAATTATCAATGAAAAATTAGATACGAAAATTCACCTTGCTAA
TCCTTATGCCTTTTGGGGGGGAAGGGTAAATGAGAATATAAATGGGTTAATTAAACAACATTCTTTAAGA
GGAACTGACTTTAATAAAATTTTTAACCGGAAGATAAATTTTTTTGTAAATGGAATAAATAATTGCCCCC
GAAAAACTCGGAATATAAAACCCCCTAATTAATTATTTAAAGGAATAAGAGTTTATTTGCTCGTAGAGTA
ATTATGTTCCATTAATATGCTAAATTGCTCAGTAAAGTTATTAACTTTTTTTCAACGCCAGTGAATAAGT
CTGTTTTATTAAATAAGGAGTTCAGGTGTTTATTTCAAAAGAATTATCAAGCTTTATTGCTGTAGCTAAA
AATAAATCAATAAATAAAGCAACAACGGAACTTTTTATTACACAGTCACCGATTTGCCGAAGCTTAAAAA
AACTGGAATTTTCATTAGGTGTAAAACTCTTTGTAAGAAAAAGCCAGGGATTGGCTTTAACAGAAGAAGG
AGAATGCTTATATAATAAAGTTTTGTCAATTTGTGAACGGCTTCAAGAAATAGAAGGTGACTACAAGAAT
GAAAAATCAACATACAATGATCTATATCAAAAAAATATATGAGGTTCTAATATAATAAGCGGTTCTAGAT
AACTAAAGTCATCTATTACCAATATCTGTATACTCAGTGAAAGTTTTGTCTTCTAGGTAAGTTTTCATAA
TAGTGACATACCTTATTTTTTCATCTGGGTGTCTCTCATCCTGAAGAATGGGTGATATAGTTGAAATAAC
TCAGTTCGTTTTGTGGTTTACGATTTTTGGCGGATCACAAAAATAGGGCTGAGTCCCTTCAAGTGAGTTT
TGAAATATACAATTATACCCTTCATCCTTTAAGTTGTTGCTTTGTTGGCTGTTTTCATTCACCTCAGTCA
CATAGTTATCTATGCTCCTGAGGATTCGTTCACTTGCCGTCGTGCTGCAACTCGAAATCTATTGGGTATA
TATGTAATTTTCATATTCTGTTTCATTTTAACGGTATTATTTAAATATTTATATTTAGAACATTAGGTTA
TTAGAATAGATAATTTTAGGTAAATGTAATTAATTCAACCATCACGGAGAGTTTATCAATGTTAAAATAT
GCTAATCCTCAGACCGTAGCCACACAACGTACTAAAAATACTGCGAAGAAACCGCCATCATCAACCTCTT
TTGATGGGCACCTTGAACTTTCAAATGGTGAAAACCAGCCTTACGAAGGCCATAAGATTAGGAAAATCAA
AGGATTGAGACAACATCTTGCGGATAGGAGTCTTAATAAAGGGCATATTTCCCCGTTGATGAATAAGGGA
TTATTAGTAGGTAGTAAGGATGTGTCAATTGACATCCCAGTTATAGCTCATCGTTATGACAGCAGCCATC
AACTTACAGATGCGGAGCCTTTGAAAGCTGATAGTCACTCCAATCATCTAGACCCTTTTTATGGTGTTAT
TGCAGGATTTCGTGGTGATCAGGTGACATCATCAGAGTCGGGTTCAGGATCAATAGGCGTACATTGGGGG
AAAAATACGCTGGATTCCAATATTATGGGTGTTAATGTGGTTAATGGTGCATCGGGAACCGTGGGAATAA
GAATTGCTTTGAAGGATATTCAGCATGGGTCCCCGGTTATTGTCACGTCTGGAGCATTGAGCGGTTGTAC
TATGGTATATTCGGTGAAAAATGGCTATTTTTTTGCCTATCATACGGGGCAGAAACCGGGTAATAATGAA
TGGAAAACAGGCAGGCAGGGTGTTGTTGCTACCTATCTGAGCCATCAAGCCCTTTCGCCGGATAGTGAAC
CTATGACGGTTGGTGAACAGAATAACGATTTAGTGAATATTTTTGCAAATTATGATCAGAGTGTTATTAC
CTATATGGGAAAACCGGGAGTGCTGATTGATAAAATGGCAGAAAATGTTGGTGTTTTTAATTATGACGAA
ATTAAGCCTGAAAAACCTGCTATTAGAGCTGGCTACAGTTATGCGTTGCTGGCTAAGGACGATAAAGGAA
AGGTGAACGTTAAGGTACTATCGGAAGATGTTATCGTTTCATCAGGTAAGCAGGGAAATACTGTTAAGGC
CATTAATTCACTTAAAAAACGGTTGTTATAATTTTGCCCAATGAGGGCAGGAGGTACGGATTTTCATTAG
CACTTATCGAAGCGGATATATGTTTGTGACTACATTGTCAGAAAATTTCATTCATCAACTTGAATTAGAA
CAGTGTCCATATAACTTATTTAGAATAAAGGAAGGAAATTAATCTTAGATACAATGATAAGGGAAATAAA
ATAGAAAGTAGAGTTAATTGTATTAATAAGGTGCTGGAGCTTTACTTACAAAATATCAATGATTTTTGGT
TTCGTATAAGTAATTAATTTAGAGTAATGAAAAATTATTTGTGGGTTAAATTTTATTTATTGAAAATTCA
TTGGTTTATTTTATGAAATAGGAAGGTAATAGCGGTATTATTCGGTTGAAATAACCGTATAGATAAATAG
TAGGATTTAGATAAATTATTTCATATATGACAATTTTTACTATTATATGGGGTTTGTAAGTCGACCGATG
CCCTTGAGAGCCTTCAACCCAGTCAGCTCCTTCCGGTGGGCGCGGGGCATGACTATCGTCGCCGCACTTA
TGACTGTCTTCTTTATCATGCAACTCGTAGGACAGGTGCCGGCAGCGCTCTGGGTCATTTTCGGCGAGGA
CCGCTTTCGCTGGAGCGCGACGATGATCGGCCTGTCGCTTGCGGTATTCGGAATCTTGCACGCCCTCGCT
CAAGCCTTCGTCACTGGTCCCGCCACCAAACGTTTCGGCGAGAAGCAGGCCATTATCGCCGGCATGGCGG
CCGACGCGCTGGGCTACGTCTTGCTGGCGTTCGCGACGCGAGGCTGGATGGCCTTCCCCATTATGATTCT
TCTCGCTTCCGGCGGCATCGGGATGCCCGCGTTGCAGGCCATGCTGTCCAGGCAGGTAGATGACGACCAT
CAGGGACAGCTTCAAGGATCGCTCGCGGCTCTTACCAGCCTAACTTCGATCATTGGACCGCTGATCGTCA
CGGCGATTTATGCCGCCTCGGCGAGCACATGGAACGGGTTGGCATGGATTGTAGGCGCCGCCCTATACCT
TGTCTGCCTCCCCGCGTTGCGTCGCGGTGCATGGAGCCGGGCCACCTCGACCTGAATGGAAGCCGGCGGC
ACCTCGCTAACGGATTCACCACTCCAAGAATTGGAGCCAATCAATTCTTGCGGAGAACTGTGAATGCGCA
AACCAACCCTTGGCAGAACATATCCATCGCGTCCGCCATCTCCAGCAGCCGCACGCGGCGCATCTCGGGC
AGCGTTGGGTCCTGGCCACGGGTGCGCATGATCGTGCTCCTGTCGTTGAGGACCCGGCTAGGCTGGCGGG
GTTGCCTTACTGGTTAGCAGAATGAATCACCGATACGCGAGCGAACGTGAAGCGACTGCTGCTGCAAAAC
GTCTGCGACCTGAGCAACAACATGAATGGTCTTCGGTTTCCGTGTTTCGTAAAGTCTGGAAACGCGGAAG
TCAGCGCCCTGCACCATTATGTTCCGGATCTGCATCGCAGGATGCTGCTGGCTACCCTGTGGAACACCTA
CATCTGTATTAACGAAGCGCTGGCATTGACCCTGAGTGATTTTTCTCTGGTCCCGCCGCATCCATACCGC
CAGTTGTTTACCCTCACAACGTTCCAGTAACCGGGCATGTTCATCATCAGTAACCCGTATCGTGAGCATC
CTCTCTCGTTTCATCGGTATCATTACCCCCATGAACAGAAATCCCCCTTACACGGAGGCATCAGTGACCA
AACAGGAAAAAACCGCCCTTAACATGGCCCGCTTTATCAGAAGCCAGACATTAACGCTTCTGGAGAAACT
CAACGAGCTGGACGCGGATGAACAGGCAGACATCTGTGAATCGCTTCACGACCACGCTGATGAGCTTTAC
CGCAGCTGCCTCGCGCGTTTCGGTGATGACGGTGAAAACCTCTGACACATGCAGCTCCCGGAGACGGTCA
CAGCTTGTCTGTAAGCGGATGCCGGGAGCAGACAAGCCCGTCAGGGCGCGTCAGCGGGTGTTGGCGGGTG
TCGGGGCGCAGCCATGACCCAGTCACGTAGCGATAGCGGAGTGTATACTGGCTTAACTATGCGGCATCAG
AGCAGATTGTACTGAGAGTGCACCATATGCGGTGTGAAATACCGCACAGATGCGTAAGGAGAAAATACCG
CATCAGGCGCTCTTCCGCTTCCTCGCTCACTGACTCGCTGCGCTCGGTCGTTCGGCTGCGGCGAGCGGTA
TCAGCTCACTCAAAGGCGGTAATACGGTTATCCACAGAATCAGGGGATAACGCAGGAAAGAACATGTGAG
CAAAAGGCCAGCAAAAGGCCAGGAACCGTAAAAAGGCCGCGTTGCTGGCGTTTTTCCATAGGCTCCGCCC
CCCTGACGAGCATCACAAAAATCGACGCTCAAGTCAGAGGTGGCGAAACCCGACAGGACTATAAAGATAC
CAGGCGTTTCCCCCTGGAAGCTCCCTCGTGCGCTCTCCTGTTCCGACCCTGCCGCTTACCGGATACCTGT
CCGCCTTTCTCCCTTCGGGAAGCGTGGCGCTTTCTCATAGCTCACGCTGTAGGTATCTCAGTTCGGTGTA
GGTCGTTCGCTCCAAGCTGGGCTGTGTGCACGAACCCCCCGTTCAGCCCGACCGCTGCGCCTTATCCGGT
AACTATCGTCTTGAGTCCAACCCGGTAAGACACGACTTATCGCCACTGGCAGCAGCCACTGGTAACAGGA
TTAGCAGAGCGAGGTATGTAGGCGGTGCTACAGAGTTCTTGAAGTGGTGGCCTAACTACGGCTACACTAG
AAGGACAGTATTTGGTATCTGCGCTCTGCTGAAGCCAGTTACCTTCGGAAAAAGAGTTGGTAGCTCTTGA
TCCGGCAAACAAACCACCGCTGGTAGCGGTGGTTTTTTTGTTTGCAAGCAGCAGATTACGCGCAGAAAAA
AAGGATCTCAAGAAGATCCTTTGATCTTTTCTACGGGGTCTGACGCTCAGTGGAACGAAAACTCACGTTA
AGGGATTTTGGTCATGAGATTATCAAAAAGGATCTTCACCTAGATCCTTTTAAATTAAAAATGAAGTTTT
AAATCAATCTAAAGTATATATGAGTAAACTTGGTCTGACAGTTACCAATGCTTAATCAGTGAGGCACCTA
TCTCAGCGATCTGTCTATTTCGTTCATCCATAGTTGCCTGACTCCCCGTCGTGTAGATAACTACGATACG
GGAGGGCTTACCATCTGGCCCCAGTGCTGCAATGATACCGCGAGACCCACGCTCACCGGCTCCAGATTTA
TCAGCAATAAACCAGCCAGCCGGAAGGGCCGAGCGCAGAAGTGGTCCTGCAACTTTATCCGCCTCCATCC
AGTCTATTAATTGTTGCCGGGAAGCTAGAGTAAGTAGTTCGCCAGTTAATAGTTTGCGCAACGTTGTTGC
CATTGCTGCAGGCATCGTGGTGTCACGCTCGTCGTTTGGTATGGCTTCATTCAGCTCCGGTTCCCAACGA
TCAAGGCGAGTTACATGATCCCCCATGTTGTGCAAAAAAGCGGTTAGCTCCTTCGGTCCTCCGATCGTTG
TCAGAAGTAAGTTGGCCGCAGTGTTATCACTCATGGTTATGGCAGCACTGCATAATTCTCTTACTGTCAT
GCCATCCGTAAGATGCTTTTCTGTGACTGGTGAGTACTCAACCAAGTCATTCTGAGAATAGTGTATGCGG
CGACCGAGTTGCTCTTGCCCGGCGTCAACACGGGATAATACCGCGCCACATAGCAGAACTTTAAAAGTGC
TCATCATTGGAAAACGTTCTTCGGGGCGAAAACTCTCAAGGATCTTACCGCTGTTGAGATCCAGTTCGAT
GTAACCCACTCGTGCACCCAACTGATCTTCAGCATCTTTTACTTTCACCAGCGTTTCTGGGTGAGCAAAA
ACAGGAAGGCAAAATGCCGCAAAAAAGGGAATAAGGGCGACACGGAAATGTTGAATACTCATACTCTTCC
TTTTTCAATATTATTGAAGCATTTATCAGGGTTATTGTCTCATGAGCGGATACATATTTGAATGTATTTA
GAAAAATAAACAAATAGGGGTTCCGCGCACATTTCCCCGAAAAGTGCCACCTGACGTCTAAGAAACCATT
ATTATCATGACATTAACCTATAAAAATAGGCGTATCACGAGGCCCTTTCGTCTTCAAGAATTCTCATGTT
TGACAGCTTATCATCGATAAGCTTTAATGCGGTAGTTTATCACAGTTAAATTGCTAACGCAGTCAGGCAC
CGTGTATGAAATCTAACAATGCGCTCATCGTCATCCTCGGCACCGTCACCCTGGATGCTGTAGGCATAGG
CTTGGTTATGCCGGTACTGCCGGGCCTCTTGCGGGATATCGTCCATTCCGACAGCATCGCCAGTCACTAT
GGCGTGCTGCTAGCGCTATATGCGTTGATGCAATTTCTATGCGCACCCGTTCTCGGAGCACTGTCCGACC
GCTTTGGCCGCCGCCCAGTCCTGCTCGCTTCGCTACTTGGAGCCACTATCGACTACGCGATCATGGCGAC
CACACCCGTCCTGTGGATCCATTTTTTTAATTAAATAAAGGAATTAATATTGATTTGATAGAGCATGTAA
TCAATAACTTCTATGAAAATGTTGAAAAACAATACACGGAAACACTTAACTTACAATTAAATTGTTAAAG
GAGATGATGATAAGAATGGTCAGTCACCAGATAAAATGATCTCTGGTCAATTTTAGGAAAGCTGAAAAAA
CCTGACCAAATGCGTCGTAAATTCTATGCTTAGAAAGACTCGGTGCCAGTGTAATACCTAAGATATGGTT
TTTATTTCCATATCTGTTCGAAAACTTAGAAATAACAAGTTCAACAATAACCAGGGACTTTAAATATGCT
TGATGACCCTTTTATTCGGCAGCAAGTTAAGAGAGAATTTATTTGGGAGGGACATATGAAGGAGATTGAA
GAAGCTTCAAGATTAGGTAATTTTGCTGTCAGTTTTCGGGCTGCGGGCGGGCCAACACTCAGAGCTTTGG
GCAAAGGTGCGGCAGCCAAGGGGCATGATATTTTGGAAAAAACCATTAAACCCGGCTCAATTAACAAAGC
TTATCCCAAAGACGAAGCTTCAGATGTAATAAAGAAAGTACAGGAAGCGGGTATTGAAGGCTATGTAGGC
CATTGGGATAAAAAAACTGGCCGCCTTTTGGGTATTTACATGAGTAGTGGTCACGGTTTATCAGATGAAC
AGGTCAATGGAAAAATTTATCCTATAGACTTAAACAATCTGGAAGCGAGTCTCTCAGCCTTGAAAGCAAA
AGAGAACTGGGCTGCACTACCTTTTACTGGTGACTATGATATGCATGATATGATTAGTTTCACAGGTCAA
CCTCATTCAGTACCATCCAACTCATCAGAGGAAAGGAAAATTATAGATCGCATTAACCGATTGGTTGCTC
GATCTGATTCAAACCGGCCATTTGGAGATATAGAGCATAATGTTATCAGGCATGGAGCCCAGGTAAGCTA
CCCGGCTTTTGCTATGGATAAAGAAAAAGAGGAAATAAAAAAACACGGGGGGATTGTCAAGGCTGTTGCT
GAACCCGGTGAATTTCCTGTCGCTATTGTTAGCAAAGGAAAATGGACAATTGCCAACAACATTGATGAAC
TAAATCAGTTTTATAATAGTATCGGTGCAAAAATGAAAGTGAGCTGGAAGCCGGGTGCTGAAAATCCTGG
ATTCGTTTCTAATCCACAAAGACCGGGCATGGCCAGATTTAGCCGGAAAAGAGGGAGCTCCGGTGTGAGC
GGCTGGCGGCTGTTCAAGAAGATTAGCTGATATGGATTTTCATGTCATCAGGAGAATATTCAAAATTCTG
TGTCACACAAAATATTTTACAGCGTAATCACACCATTAAGAGGGGCATCAAAATAAATGGTTAACTGGGA
